>Addgene plasmid #57295 | Dronpa-SiT-N-15 | depositor partial sequence | sequence record 88433 | insert sequence
CCGCTAGCGCTACCGGACTCAGATCTCGAGCTCGCCACCATGATTCACACCAACCTGAAGAAAAAGTTCA
GCTGCTGCGTCCTGGTCTTTCTTCTGTTTGCAGTCATCTGTGTGTGGAAGGAAAAGAAGAAAGGGAGTTA
CTATGATTCCTTTAAATTGCAAACCAAGGAATTCCTGCAGTCGACGGTACCGCGGGCCCGGGATCCACCG
GTCGCCACCATGGTGAGTGTGATTAAACCAGACATGAAGATCAAGCTGCGTATGGAAGGCGCTGTAAATG
GACACCCGTTCGCGATTGAAGGAGTTGGCCTTGGGAAGCCTTTCGAGGGAAAACAGAGTATGGACCTTAA
AGTCAAAGAAGGCGGACCTCTGCCTTTCGCCTATGACATCTTGACAACTGTGTTCTGTTACGGCAACAGG
GTATTCGCCAAATACCCAGAAAATATAGTAGACTATTTCAAGCAGTCGTTTCCTGAGGGCTACTCTTGGG
AACGAAGCATGAATTACGAAGACGGGGGCATTTGTAACGCGACAAACGACATAACCCTGGATGGTGACTG
TTATATCTATGAAATTCGATTTGATGGTGTGAACTTTCCTGCCAATGGTCCAGTTATGCAGAAGAGGACT
GTGAAATGGGAGCCATCCACTGAGAAATTGTATGTGCGTGATGGAGTGCTGAAGGGTGATGTTAACATGG
CTCTGTCGCTTGAAGGAGGTGGCCATTACCGATGTGACTTCAAAACTACTTATAAAGCTAAGAAGGTTGT
CCAGTTGCCAGACTATCACTTTGTGGACCACCACATTGAGATTAAAAGCCACGACAAAGATTACAGTAAT
GTTAATCTGCATGAGCACGCCGAAGCGCATTCTGAGCTGCCGAGGCAGGCCAAGTAATGATAGGCGGCCG
CGACTCTAGATCATAATCAGCCATACCACATT
