>Addgene plasmid #57295 | Dronpa-SiT-N-15 | addgene partial sequence | sequence record 167929 | CMV-F 5'-CGCAAATGGGCGGTAGGCGTG-3'
GCAGAGCTGGTTTAGTGAACCGTCAGATCCGCTAGCGCTACCGGACTCAGATCTCGAGCTCGCCACCATG
ATTCACACCAACCTGAAGAAAAAGTTCAGCTGCTGCGTCCTGGTCTTTCTTCTGTTTGCAGTCATCTGTG
TGTGGAAGGAAAAGAAGAAAGGGAGTTACTATGATTCCTTTAAATTGCAAACCAAGGAATTCCTGCAGTC
GACGGTACCGCGGGCCCGGGATCCACCGGTCGCCACCATGGTGAGTGTGATTAAACCAGACATGAAGATC
AAGCTGCGTATGGAAGGCGCTGTAAATGGACACCCGTTCGCGATTGAAGGAGTTGGCCTTGGGAAGCCTT
TCGAGGGAAAACAGAGTATGGACCTTAAAGTCAAAGAAGGCGGACCTCTGCCTTTCGCCTATGACATCTT
GACAACTGTGTTCTGTTACGGCAACAGGGTATTCGCCAAATACCCAGAAAATATAGTAGACTATTTCAAG
CAGTCGTTTCCTGAGGGCTACTCTTGGGAACGAAGCATGAATTACGAAGACGGGGGCATTTGTAACGCGA
CAAACGACATAACCCTGGATGGTGACTGTTATATCTATGAAATTCGATTTGATGGTGTGAACTTTCCTGC
CAATGGTCCAGTTATGCAGAAGAGGACTGTGAAATGGGAGCCATCCACTGAGAAATTGTATGTGCGTGAT
GGAGTGCTGAAGGGTGATGTTAACATGGCTCTGTCGCTTGAAGGAGGTGGCCATTACCGATGTGACTTCA
AAACTACTTATAAAGCTAAGAAGGTTGTCCAGTTGCCAGACTATCACTTTGTGGACCACCACAT
