[The description below was written by a language model from this plasmid's Addgene catalogue record.]
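Description:
Dronpa-SiT-N-15 is a mammalian expression plasmid built on the Dronpa-N1 backbone (about 4.75 kb without insert), an N1-style fusion vector in which a gene of interest is placed upstream of the fluorescent protein so that the reporter sits at the C terminus of the fusion. It is maintained as a high-copy plasmid in E. coli under kanamycin selection, and it carries a neomycin resistance marker that allows G418 selection of transfected mammalian cells. The record does not include a feature table, so the replication origins and other backbone elements are not stated explicitly. The use of an SV40 polyA reverse sequencing primer does suggest that an SV40 polyadenylation signal lies downstream of the expression cassette.

The insert is a fragment of human ST6GAL1 (sialyltransferase, SiT) encoding amino acids 1–45, expressed from the CMV promoter and fused in frame to Dronpa. This N-terminal portion of the enzyme is generally understood to contain the short cytoplasmic tail and transmembrane signal-anchor region that retain it in the Golgi, and the record lists the intended localization as the Golgi trans-Golgi network. Dronpa is a green fluorescent protein, listed here with excitation at 503 nm and emission at 518 nm, and it is known for reversible photoswitching between bright and dark states. The "N-15" in the name probably refers to the N1-type configuration and a linker length, but the record does not define it. The construct is suited to marking the Golgi/TGN in live or fixed mammalian cells, and Dronpa's switching properties make it useful for tracking and super-resolution imaging.
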