Addgene plasmid #57295: Dronpa-SiT-N-15
Purpose: Localization: Golgi TGN, Excitation: 503, Emission: 518
Depositing lab: Michael Davidson. Depositing organization: Florida State University, Tallahassee.
Backbone
  Vector backbone: Dronpa-N1
  Backbone size w/o insert (bp): 4750
  Vector type: Mammalian Expression
  Selectable markers: Neomycin (select with G418)
Growth in bacteria
  Bacterial resistance: Kanamycin, 50 μg/mL
  Growth temperature: 37°C
  Growth strain: DH5alpha
  Copy number: High Copy
Gene/Insert
  Gene/Insert name: SiT (alt name: NM_173216.2)
  Species: H. sapiens (human)
  Mutation: aa 1-45 of SiT
  Entrez Gene: ST6GAL1 (a.k.a. CDw75, SIAT1, ST6GalI, ST6N)
  Promoter: CMV
  Tag / fusion protein: Dronpa (C terminal on backbone)
  Cloning method: Unknown
  Sequencing primers: 5′ CMV-F; 3′ SV40pA-R
Terms and licenses: Academic/Nonprofit Terms; Industry Terms
Depositor comments: . Excitation = 503; Emission = 518
How to cite: Dronpa-SiT-N-15 was a gift from Michael Davidson (Addgene plasmid # 57295 ; http://n2t.net/addgene:57295 ; RRID:Addgene_57295)
